>Addgene plasmid #118675 | pDEST 565-XERICO | addgene full sequence | sequence record 229865 | Addgene NGS Result
TTAATACGACTCACTATAGGGGAATTGTGAGCGGATAACAATTCCCCTCTAGAAATAATTTTGTTTAACT
TTAAGAAGGAGATATACATATGAGATCCCATCACCATCACCATCACGGCGCCCCTATACTAGGTTATTGG
AAAATTAAGGGCCTTGTGCAACCCACTCGACTTCTTTTGGAATATCTTGAAGAAAAATATGAAGAGCATT
TGTATGAGCGCGATGAAGGTGATAAATGGCGAAACAAAAAGTTTGAATTGGGTTTGGAGTTTCCCAATCT
TCCTTATTATATTGATGGTGATGTTAAATTAACACAGTCTATGGCCATCATACGTTATATAGCTGACAAG
CACAACATGTTGGGTGGTTGTCCAAAAGAGCGTGCAGAGATTTCAATGCTTGAAGGAGCGGTTTTGGATA
TTAGATACGGTGTTTCGAGAATTGCATATAGTAAAGACTTTGAAACTCTCAAAGTTGATTTTCTTAGCAA
GCTACCTGAAATGCTGAAAATGTTCGAAGATCGTTTATGTCATAAAACATATTTAAATGGTGATCATGTA
ACCCATCCTGACTTCATGTTGTATGACGCTCTTGATGTTGTTTTATACATGGACCCAATGTGCCTGGATG
CGTTCCCAAAATTAGTTTGTTTTAAAAAACGTATTGAAGCTATCCCACAAATTGATAAGTACTTGAAATC
CAGCAAGTATATAGCATGGCCTTTGCAGGGCTGGCAAGCCACGTTTGGTGGTGGCGACCATCCTCCAAAA
TCGGATCTGGTTCCGCGTGGATCTGATATCACAAGTTTGTACAAAAAAGCAGGCTCTATGGGTCTATCAA
GTCTTCCTGGTCCATCAGAAGGAATGTTATGTGTGATATTAGTTAATACAGCATTATCGATCTCCATTGT
CAAAGGCATTGTAAGATCATTCCTTGGCATAGTAGGAATCAGTCTCTCGCCGTCTTCATCCTCGCCTTCT
TCGGTGACGGTATCTTCAGAGAATTCATCAACTTCAGAGTCATTTGATTTCCGGGTCTGCCAACCAGAGA
GTTACCTTGAGGAGTTCAGGAACCGGACTCCGACACTGAGGTTTGAGAGCTTGTGCAGGTGCAAGAAACA
GGCAGACAATGAGTGTTCTGTGTGTTTGTCGAAATTCCAAGGGGATTCAGAGATCAACAAGCTCAAGTGC
GGCCATTTGTTTCACAAAACATGCTTGGAGAAATGGATAGACTATTGGAACATCACTTGCCCATTGTGTA
GGACTCCTCTTGTTGTTGTGCCAGAAGACCATCAGCTTTCTTCTAATGTTTGGTGAAACCCAGCTTTCTT
GTACAAAGTGGTGATATCGCTAGCTAGATAGCTAGAAGCTTGCGGCCGCACAGCTGTATACACGTGCAAG
CCAGCCAGAACTCGCTCCTGAAGACCCAGAGGATCTCGAGCACCACCACCACCACCACTAATGTTAATTA
AGTTGGGCGTTCCTAGGCTGATAAAACAGAATTTGCCTGGCGGCAGTAGCGCGGTGGTCCCACCTGACCC
CATGCCGAACTCAGAAGTGAAACGCCGTAGCGCCGATGGTAGTGTGGGGTCTCCCCATGCGAGAGTAGGG
AACTGCCAGGCATCAAATAAAACGAAAGGCTCAGTCGAAAGACTGGGCCTTTCGTTTTATCTGTTGTTTG
TCGGTGAACGCTCTCCTGAGTAGGACAAATCCGCCGGGAGCGGATTTGAACGTTGCGAAGCAACGGCCCG
GAGGGTGGCGGGCAGGACGCCCGCCATAAACTGCCAGGCATCAAATTAAGCAGAAGGCCATCCTGACGGA
TGGCCTTTTTGCGTTTCTACAAACTCTTTTGTTTATTTTTCTAAATACATTCAAATATGTATCCGCTGAG
CAATAACTAGCATAACCCCTTGGGGCCTCTAAACGGGTCTTGAGGGGTTTTTTGCTGAAAGGAGGAACTA
TATCCGGATTGGCGAATGGG
[124 nt withheld, positions 1981-2104]
C
[91 nt withheld, positions 2106-2196]
A
[49 nt withheld, positions 2198-2246]
CCTTTGACGTTGGAGTCCACGTTCTTT
[37 nt withheld, positions 2274-2310]
ACCCTATCTCGGTCTATTCTTTTGATTTATAAGGGATTTTGCCGATTTCGGCCTATTGGTTAAAAAATGA
GCTGATTTAACAAAAATTTAACGCGAATTTTAACAAAATATTAACGTTTACAATTTCTGGCGGCACGATG
GCATGAGATTATCAAAAAGGATCTTCACCTAGATCCTTTTAAATTAAAAATGAAGTTTTAAATCAATCTA
AAGTATATATGAGTAAACTTGGTCTGACAGTTACCAATGCTTAATCAGTGAGGCACCTATCTCAGCGATC
TGTCTATTTCGTTCATCCATAGTTGCCTGACTCCCCGTCGTGTAGATAACTACGATACGGGAGGGCTTAC
CATCTGGCCCCAGTGCTGCAATGATACCGCGAGACCCACGCTCACCGGCTCCAGATTTATCAGCAATAAA
CCAGCCAGCCGGAAGGGCCGAGCGCAGAAGTGGTCCTGCAACTTTATCCGCCTCCATCCAGTCTATTAAT
TGTTGCCGGGAAGCTAGAGTAAGTAGTTCGCCAGTTAATAGTTTGCGCAACGTTGTTGCCATTGCTACAG
GCATCGTGGTGTCACGCTCGTCGTTTGGTATGGCTTCATTCAGCTCCGGTTCCCAACGATCAAGGCGAGT
TACATGATCCCCCATGTTGTGCAAAAAAGCGGTTAGCTCCTTCGGTCCTCCGATCGTTGTCAGAAGTAAG
TTGGCCGCAGTGTTATCACTCATGGTTATGGCAGCACTGCATAATTCTCTTACTGTCATGCCATCCGTAA
GATGCTTTTCTGTGACTGGTGAGTACTCAACCAAGTCATTCTGAGAATAGTGTATGCGGCGACCGAGTTG
CTCTTGCCCGGCGTCAATACGGGATAATACCGCGCCACATAGCAGAACTTTAAAAGTGCTCATCATTGGA
AAACGTTCTTCGGGGCGAAAACTCTCAAGGATCTTACCGCTGTTGAGATCCAGTTCGATGTAACCCACTC
GTGCACCCAACTGATCTTCAGCATCTTTTACTTTCACCAGCGTTTCTGGGTGAGCAAAAACAGGAAGGCA
AAATGCCGCAAAAAAGGGAATAAGGGCGACACGGAAATGTTGAATACTCATACTCTTCCTTTTTCAATCA
TGATTGAAGCATTTATCAGGGTTATTGTCTCATGAGCGGATACATATTTGAATGTATTTAGAAAAATAAA
CAAATAGGTCATGACCAAAATCCCTTAACGTGAGTTTTCGTTCCACTGAGCGTCAGACCCCGTAGAAAAG
ATCAAAGGATCTTCTTGAGATCCTTTTTTTCTGCGCGTAATCTGCTGCTTGCAAACAAAAAAACCACCGC
TACCAGCGGTGGTTTGTTTGCCGGATCAAGAGCTACCAACTCTTTTTCCGAAGGTAACTGGCTTCAGCAG
AGCGCAGATACCAAATACTGTCCTTCTAGTGTAGCCGTAGTTAGGCCACCACTTCAAGAACTCTGTAGCA
CCGCCTACATACCTCGCTCTGCTAATCCTGTTACCAGTGGCTGCTGCCAGTGGCGATAAGTCGTGTCTTA
CCGGGTTGGACTCAAGACGATAGTTACCGGATAAGGCGCAGCGGTCGGGCTGAACGGGGGGTTCGTGCAC
ACAGCCCAGCTTGGAGCGAACGACCTACACCGAACTGAGATACCTACAGCGTGAGCTATGAGAAAGCGCC
ACGCTTCCCGAAGGGAGAAAGGCGGACAGGTATCCGGTAAGCGGCAGGGTCGGAACAGGAGAGCGCACGA
GGGAGCTTCCAGGGGGAAACGCCTGGTATCTTTATAGTCCTGTCGGGTTTCGCCACCTCTGACTTGAGCG
TCGATTTTTGTGATGCTCGTCAGGGGGGCGGAGCCTATGGAAAAACGCCAGCAACGCGGCCTTTTTACGG
TTCCTGGCCTTTTGCTGGCCTTTTGCTCACATGTTCTTTCCTGCGTTATCCCCTGATTCTGTGGATAACC
GTATTACCGCCTTTGAGTGAGCTGATACCGCTCGCCGCAGCCGAACGACCGAGCGCAGCGAGTCAGTGAG
CGAGGAAGCGGAAGAGCGCCTGATGCGGTATTTTCTCCTTACGCATCTGTGCGGTATTTCACACCGCAAT
GGTGCACTCTCAGTACAATCTGCTCTGATGCCGCATAGTTAAGCCAGTATACACTCCGCTATCGCTACGT
GACTGGGTCATGGCTGCGCCCCGACACCCGCCAACACCCGCTGACGCGCCCTGACGGGCTTGTCTGCTCC
CGGCATCCGCTTACAGACAAGCTGTGACCGTCTCCGGGAGCTGCATGTGTCAGAGGTTTTCACCGTCATC
ACCGAAACGCGCGAGGCAGCTGCGGTAAAGCTCATCAGCGTGGTCGTGAAGCGATTCACAGATGTCTGCC
TGTTCATCCGCGTCCAGCTCGTTGAGTTTCTCCAGAAGCGTTAATGTCTGGCTTCTGATAAAGCGGGCCA
TGTTAAGGGCGGTTTTTTCCTGTTTGGTCACTGATGCCTCCGTGTAAGGGGGATTTCTGTTCATGGGGGT
AATGATACCGATGAAACGAGAGAGGATGCTCACGATACGGGTTACTGATGATGAACATGCCCGGTTACTG
GAACGTTGTGAGGGTAAACAACTGGCGGTATGGATGCGGCGGGACCAGAGAAAAATCACTCAGGGTCAAT
GCCAGCGCTTCGTTAATACAGATGTAGGTGTTCCACAGGGTAGCCAGCAGCATCCTGCGATGCAGATCCG
GAACATAATGGTGCAGGGCGCTGACTTCCGCGTTTCCAGACTTTACGAAACACGGAAACCGAAGACCATT
CATGTTGTTGCTCAGGTCGCAGACGTTTTGCAGCAGCAGTCGCTTCACGTTCGCTCGCGTATCGGTGATT
CATTCTGCTAACCAGTAAGGCAACCCCGCCAGCCTAGCCGGGTCCTCAACGACAGGAGCACGATCATGCT
AGTCATGCCCCGCGCCCACCGGAAGGAGCTGACTGGGTTGAAGGCTCTCAAGGGCATCGGTCGAGATCCC
GGTGCCTAATGAGTGAGCTAACTTACATTAATTGCGTTGCGCTCACTGCCCGCTTTCCAGTCGGGAAACC
TGTCGTGCCAGCTGCATTAATGAATCGGCCAACGCGCGGGGAGAGGCGGTTTGCGTATTGGGCGCCAGGG
TGGTTTTTCTTTTCACCAGTGAGACGGGCAACAGCTGATTGCCCTTCACCGCCTGGCCCTGAGAGAGTTG
CAGCAAGCGGTCCACGCTGGTTTGCCCCAGCAGGCGAAAATCCTGTTTGATGGTGGTTAACGGCGGGATA
TAACATGAGCTGTCTTCGGTATCGTCGTATCCCACTACCGAGATGTCCGCACCAACGCGCAGCCCGGACT
CGGTAATGGCGCGCATTGCGCCCAGCGCCATCTGATCGTTGGCAACCAGCATCGCAGTGGGAACGATGCC
CTCATTCAGCATTTGCATGGTTTGTTGAAAACCGGACATGGCACTCCAGTCGCCTTCCCGTTCCGCTATC
GGCTGAATTTGATTGCGAGTGAGATATTTATGCCAGCCAGCCAGACGCAGACGCGCCGAGACAGAACTTA
ATGGGCCCGCTAACAGCGCGATTTGCTGGTGACCCAATGCGACCAGATGCTCCACGCCCAGTCGCGTACC
GTCTTCATGGGAGAAAATAATACTGTTGATGGGTGTCTGGTCAGAGACATCAAGAAATAACGCCGGAACA
TTAGTGCAGGCAGCTTCCACAGCAATGGCATCCTGGTCATCCAGCGGATAGTTAATGATCAGCCCACTGA
CGCGTTGCGCGAGAAGATTGTGCACCGCCGCTTTACAGGCTTCGACGCCGCTTCGTTCTACCATCGACAC
CACCACGCTGGCACCCAGTTGATCGGCGCGAGATTTAATCGCCGCGACAATTTGCGACGGCGCGTGCAGG
GCCAGACTGGAGGTGGCAACGCCAATCAGCAACGACTGTTTGCCCGCCAGTTGTTGTGCCACGCGGTTGG
GAATGTAATTCAGCTCCGCCATCGCCGCTTCCACTTTTTCCCGCGTTTTCGCAGAAACGTGGCTGGCCTG
GTTCACCACGCGGGAAACGGTCTGATAAGAGACACCGGCATACTCTGCGACATCGTATAACGTTACTGGT
TTCACATTCACCACCCTGAATTGACTCTCTTCCGGGCGCTATCATGCCATACCGCGAAAGGTTTTGCGCC
ATTCGATGGTGTCCGGGATCTCGACGCTCTCCCTTATGCGACTCCTGCATTAGGAAGCAGCCCAGTAGTA
GGTTGAGGCCGTTGAGCACCGCCGCCGCAAGGAATGGTGCATGCAAGGAGATGGCGCCCAACAGTCCCCC
GGCCACGGGGCCTGCCACCATACCCACGCCGAAACAAGCGCTCATGAGCCCGAAGTGGCGAGCCCGATCT
TCCCCATCGGTGATGTCGGCGATATAGGCGCCAGCAACCGCACCTGTGGCGCCGGTGATGCCGGCCACGA
TGCGTCCGGCGTAGAGGATCGAGATCGATCTCGATCCCGCGAAA
Features (pLannotate 1.2.2; 26 found; start..end, strand, type, name):
      2..20      +  promoter       T7 promoter: promoter for bacteriophage T7 RNA polymerase
     21..45      +  protein_bind   lac operator: The lac repressor binds to the lac operator to inhibit transcription in E. coli. This inhibition can be relieved by adding lactose or isopropyl-β-D-thiogalactopyranoside (IPTG). lac repressor encoded by lacI
     60..82      +  RBS            RBS: efficient ribosome binding site from bacteriophage T7 gene 10 (Olins and Rangwala, 1989)
     99..116     +  CDS            7xHis (fragment): 6xHis affinity tag
    121..771     +  CDS            GST: glutathione S-transferase from Schistosoma japonicum
    801..825     +  protein_bind   attB1: mutant version of attB; recombination site for the Gateway® BP reaction BP Clonase™
    828..1313    +  CDS            XERICO: XERIC_ARATH - Experimental evidence at protein level: Swiss-Prot protein existence level 1. Function on abscisic acid homeostasis at post-translational level, probably through ubiquitin/proteasome-dependent substrate- specific degradation. From Arabidopsis thaliana (Mouse-ear cress).
   1318..1342    -  protein_bind   attB2: mutant version of attB; recombination site for the Gateway® BP reaction BP Clonase™
   1441..1458    +  CDS            9xHis (fragment): 9xHis affinity tag
   1505..1620    +  ncRNA          5S rRNA: Accession: RF00001 - 5S ribosomal RNA
   1624..1710    +  terminator     rrnB T1 terminator: Escherichia coli rrnB; transcription terminator T1 from the E. coli rrnB gene
   1802..1829    +  terminator     rrnB T2 terminator: transcription terminator T2 from the E. coli rrnB gene
   1848..1887    +  promoter       AmpR promoter (fragment): bla
   1897..1944    +  terminator     T7 terminator: transcription terminator for bacteriophage T7 RNA polymerase
   1981..2436    +  rep_origin     f1 ori (sequence partly withheld): f1 bacteriophage origin of replication; arrow indicates direction of (+) strand synthesis
   2551..3411    -  CDS            AmpR: β-lactamase; bla; confers resistance to ampicillin, carbenicillin, and related antibiotics
   3412..3504    -  promoter       AmpR promoter: bla
   3585..4173    +  rep_origin     ori: high-copy-number ColE1/pMB1/pBR322/pUC origin of replication
   4359..4498    -  misc_feature   bom: basis of mobility region from pBR322
   4600..4791    -  CDS            rop: Rop protein, which maintains plasmids at low copy number; rop
   4808..5188    +  CDS            YPB1_ECOLX: Protein predicted: Swiss-Prot protein existence level 4. From Escherichia coli.
   5250..5314    -  CDS            TcR (fragment): tetracycline efflux protein; tet; confers resistance to tetracycline
   5329..5350    -  protein_bind   CAP binding site: CAP binding activates transcription in the presence of cAMP. E. coli catabolite activator protein
   5363..6445    -  CDS            lacI: lac repressor; lacI; The lac repressor binds to the lac operator to inhibit transcription in E. coli. This inhibition can be relieved by adding lactose or isopropyl-β-D-thiogalactopyranoside (IPTG).
   6446..6523    -  promoter       lacI promoter: lacI
   6531..6810    -  CDS            TcR (fragment): tetracycline efflux protein; tet; confers resistance to tetracycline
