[The description below was written by a language model from this plasmid's Addgene catalogue record and pLannotate feature annotations shown in this document.]
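Description:
pDEST 565-XERICO is a bacterial expression plasmid of about 6.8 kb, made by Gateway recombination of the Arabidopsis thaliana XERICO coding sequence (AT2G04240, roughly 489 bp) into the pDEST 565 destination backbone. It is maintained in E. coli under ampicillin selection through the β-lactamase gene. Replication depends on a ColE1/pMB1-type origin accompanied by the pBR322 bom region and the rop gene, which holds copy number down and fits the catalogue's low-copy designation. An f1 phage origin is also present, along with short remnants of a tetracycline resistance gene that appear to be non-functional leftovers of the backbone.

The expression cassette is a pET-style arrangement. A T7 promoter is followed directly by a lac operator and the phage T7 gene 10 ribosome binding site. These drive an open reading frame that begins with a His6 tag, continues through Schistosoma japonicum glutathione S-transferase, crosses the attB1 site and runs into XERICO, with attB2 on the far side. A plasmid-borne lacI gene supplies repressor, so transcription stays off until IPTG is added in a host that provides T7 RNA polymerase. Downstream lie the rrnB T1 and T2 terminators and a T7 terminator. A second short His-tag annotation sits after attB2, but the record does not indicate that it is translated as part of the fusion.

XERICO is a RING-type ubiquitin E3 ligase implicated in abscisic acid homeostasis. The His6-GST fusion allows the recombinant protein to be purified on nickel or glutathione resin. The plasmid was deposited as part of genomic and phenomic screens of Arabidopsis RING E3 ligases, although the record does not name a specific downstream assay.
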