Addgene plasmid #118675: pDEST 565-XERICO
Depositing lab: Kristiina Himanen. Publication: Genomic and Phenomic Screens for Flower Related RING Type Ubiquitin E3 Ligases in Arabidopsis. Pavicic M, Mouhu K, Wang F, Bilicka M, Chovancek E, Himanen K. Front Plant Sci. 2017 Mar 28;8:416. doi: 10.3389/fpls.2017.00416. eCollection 2017. PubMed 28400782.
Backbone
  Vector backbone: pDEST 565
  Vector type: Bacterial Expression
Growth in bacteria
  Bacterial resistance: Ampicillin, 100 μg/mL
  Growth temperature: 37°C
  Growth strain: DH5alpha
  Copy number: Low Copy
Gene/Insert
  Gene/Insert name: XERICO
  Species: A. thaliana (mustard weed)
  Insert size (bp): 489
  Entrez Gene: XERICO (a.k.a. AT2G04240)
  Promoter: T7
  Tag / fusion protein: His6-GST (N terminal on insert)
  Cloning method: Gateway Cloning
Terms and licenses: Academic/Nonprofit Terms; Industry Terms: Not Available to Industry
Depositor comments: Our work is based on genomic approaches in Arabidopsis thaliana and groups of genes are presented in all of the following publications: Pavicic Mirko (2019). Multifaceted roles of RING-type ubiquitin E3 ligases: reverse phenomic approaches. http://urn.fi/URN:ISBN:978-951-51-5483-5 Pavicic M., Mouhu K., Wang F., Bilicka M., Chovancek E., & Himanen K. (2017). Genomic and phenomic screens for flower related RING type ubiquitin E3 ligases in Arabidopsis. Frontiers in Plant Science. doi.org/10.3389/fpls.2017.00416 Pavicic M., Wang F., Mouhu K., Himanen K. (2019). High throughput in vitro seed germination screen identified new ABA responsive RING-type ubiquitin E3 ligases in Arabidopsis thaliana. Plant Cell Tissue and Organ Culture. https://link.springer.com/article/10.1007/s11240-019-01700-9
How to cite: pDEST 565-XERICO was a gift from Kristiina Himanen (Addgene plasmid # 118675 ; http://n2t.net/addgene:118675 ; RRID:Addgene_118675)
